Addgene plasmid #87707: Lyn-FLINC-EKAR1
Purpose: Fluorescent biosensor for super-resolution imaging of ERK activity; targeted to plasma membrane.
Depositing lab: Jin Zhang. Depositing organization: University of California, San Diego (UCSD). Publication: Genetically encoded biosensors for visualizing live-cell biochemical activity at super-resolution. Mo GC, Ross B, Hertel F, Manna P, Yang X, Greenwald E, Booth C, Plummer AM, Tenner B, Chen Z, Wang Y, Kennedy EJ, Cole PA, Fleming KG, Palmer A, Jimenez R, Xiao J, Dedecker P, Zhang J. Nat Methods. 2017 Apr;14(4):427-434. doi: 10.1038/nmeth.4221. Epub 2017 Mar 13. PubMed 28288122.
Backbone
  Vector backbone: pcDNA3
  Backbone manufacturer: Invitrogen
  Backbone size w/o insert (bp): 5500
  Total vector size (bp): 7410
  Vector type: Mammalian Expression
  Selectable markers: Neomycin (select with G418)
Growth in bacteria
  Bacterial resistance: Ampicillin, 100 μg/mL
  Growth temperature: 37°C
  Growth strain: DH5alpha
  Copy number: High Copy
Gene/Insert
  Gene/Insert name: Lyn-FLINC-EKAR1 (alt name: Lyn-Dronpa-WW-EV-ERKsub-DD-TagRFPT)
  Species: S. cerevisiae (budding yeast), Synthetic
  Insert size (bp): 1956
  Promoter: CMV
  Tag / fusion protein: N-terminal targeting sequence from Lyn kinase (N terminal on insert)
  Cloning method: Restriction Enzyme; 5′ cloning site BamHI (not destroyed); 3′ cloning site EcoRI (not destroyed)
  Sequencing primers: 5′ T7 forward; 3′ BGH reverse
Terms and licenses: Academic/Nonprofit Terms; Industry Terms: Not Available to Industry
How to cite: Lyn-FLINC-EKAR1 was a gift from Jin Zhang (Addgene plasmid # 87707 ; http://n2t.net/addgene:87707 ; RRID:Addgene_87707)
