[The description below was written by a language model from this plasmid's Addgene catalogue record and pLannotate feature annotations shown in this document.]
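Description:
Lyn-FLINC-EKAR1 is a 7,410 bp mammalian expression plasmid built on the pcDNA3 backbone that encodes a plasma-membrane-targeted, genetically encoded biosensor for super-resolution imaging of ERK activity. It is maintained in E. coli through a high-copy ColE1/pUC-type origin and an ampicillin resistance gene (β-lactamase). An SV40 promoter-driven neomycin phosphotransferase cassette with an SV40 polyadenylation signal allows G418 selection of transfected mammalian cells. The backbone also carries an f1 origin, and T7 and SP6 promoters flank the insert. Short annotated fragments such as an HIV-1 LTR piece, ble, lacI and the lac promoter region appear to be backbone remnants or partial sequence matches rather than functional parts.

The roughly 1.96 kb insert, cloned between BamHI and EcoRI, is expressed from the CMV enhancer/promoter and terminated by the bovine growth hormone polyadenylation signal. According to its alternative name, the fusion runs from an N-terminal Lyn kinase targeting sequence, which directs the protein to the plasma membrane, through the photoswitchable green protein Dronpa, a WW phosphopeptide-binding domain (annotated as a fragment of human PIN1), an EV linker, an ERK substrate sequence and a "DD" element the record does not define, to the red fluorescent protein TagRFP-T. The feature table annotates only Dronpa, the PIN1 fragment and TagRFP, leaving the Lyn sequence, linker and substrate region unannotated. In sensors of this architecture, phosphorylation of the substrate by ERK promotes its binding to the WW domain, changing the conformation and the proximity of the two fluorescent proteins. The record does not explain the FLINC readout itself beyond its use for visualizing live-cell ERK activity at super-resolution.
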