Features (pLannotate 1.2.2; 23 found; start..end, strand, type, name):
     36..80      -  misc_feature   bom (fragment): basis of mobility region from pBR322
    235..614     +  enhancer       CMV enhancer: human cytomegalovirus immediate early enhancer
    615..818     +  promoter       CMV promoter: human cytomegalovirus (CMV) immediate early promoter
    814..847     +  LTR            5' LTR (truncated) (fragment): truncated 5' long terminal repeat (LTR) from HIV-1
    863..881     +  promoter       T7 promoter: promoter for bacteriophage T7 RNA polymerase
    946..1617    +  CDS            Dronpa: Dronpa is a photoswitchable green fluorescent protein published in 2004, derived from Echinophyllia sp. SC22.
   1624..1785    +  CDS            PIN1 (fragment): PIN1_HUMAN - Experimental evidence at protein level: Swiss-Prot protein existence level 1. Peptidyl-prolyl cis/trans isomerase (PPIase) that binds to and isomerizes specific phosphorylated Ser/Thr-Pro (pSer/Thr-Pro) motifs (PubMed:21497122, PubMed:23623683, PubMed:29686383). By inducing conformational changes in a subset of phosphorylated proteins, acts as a molecular switch in multiple cellular processes (PubMed:21497122, PubMed:22033920, PubMed:23623683). Displays a preference for acidic residues located N-terminally to the proline bond to be isomerized. Regulates mitosis presumably by inter
   2206..2898    +  CDS            TagRFP: TagRFP is a basic (constitutively fluorescent) red fluorescent protein published in 2007, derived from Entacmaea quadricolor. It has very low acid sensitivity.
   2962..2980    -  promoter       SP6 promoter: promoter for bacteriophage SP6 RNA polymerase
   3006..3230    +  polyA_signal   bGH poly(A) signal: bovine growth hormone polyadenylation signal
   3234..3255    +  promoter       SV40 promoter (fragment): SV40 enhancer and early promoter
   3276..3704    +  rep_origin     f1 ori (sequence partly withheld): f1 bacteriophage origin of replication; arrow indicates direction of (+) strand synthesis
   3718..4048    +  promoter       SV40 promoter: SV40 enhancer and early promoter
   4115..4906    +  CDS            neo: KKA2_KLEPN - Also known as kan, nptII. Experimental evidence at protein level: Swiss-Prot protein existence level 1. Resistance to kanamycin, neomycin, paromomycin, ribostamycin, butirosin and gentamicin B. From Klebsiella pneumoniae.
   4930..5088    +  CDS            ble (fragment): BLE_KLEPN - Experimental evidence at protein level: Swiss-Prot protein existence level 1. Binding protein with a strong affinity to the bleomycin family of antibiotics. Binds to CL990; an antimitotic-antibiotic compound. From Klebsiella pneumoniae.
   5083..5204    +  polyA_signal   SV40 poly(A) signal: SV40 polyadenylation signal
   5277..5293    -  protein_bind   lac operator: The lac repressor binds to the lac operator to inhibit transcription in E. coli. This inhibition can be relieved by adding lactose or isopropyl-β-D-thiogalactopyranoside (IPTG). lac repressor encoded by lacI
   5301..5331    -  promoter       lac promoter: promoter for the E. coli lac operon
   5346..5367    -  protein_bind   CAP binding site: CAP binding activates transcription in the presence of cAMP. E. coli catabolite activator protein
   5380..5472    -  CDS            lacI (fragment): lac repressor; lacI; The lac repressor binds to the lac operator to inhibit transcription in E. coli. This inhibition can be relieved by adding lactose or isopropyl-β-D-thiogalactopyranoside (IPTG).
   5655..6243    -  rep_origin     ori: high-copy-number ColE1/pMB1/pBR322/pUC origin of replication
   6414..7274    -  CDS            AmpR: β-lactamase; bla; confers resistance to ampicillin, carbenicillin, and related antibiotics
   7275..7379    -  promoter       AmpR promoter: bla
>Addgene plasmid #87707 | Lyn-FLINC-EKAR1 | depositor full sequence | sequence record 171091 | Lyn-FLINC-EKAR1 sequence 7410 bps
GACGGATCGGGAGATCTCCCGATCCCCTATGGTCGACTCTCAGTACAATCTGCTCTGATGCCGCATAGTT
AAGCCAGTATCTGCTCCCTGCTTGTGTGTTGGAGGTCGCTGAGTAGTGCGCGAGCAAAATTTAAGCTACA
ACAAGGCAAGGCTTGACCGACAATTGCATGAAGAATCTGCTTAGGGTTAGGCGTTTTGCGCTGCTTCGCG
ATGTACGGGCCAGATATACGCGTTGACATTGATTATTGACTAGTTATTAATAGTAATCAATTACGGGGTC
ATTAGTTCATAGCCCATATATGGAGTTCCGCGTTACATAACTTACGGTAAATGGCCCGCCTGGCTGACCG
CCCAACGACCCCCGCCCATTGACGTCAATAATGACGTATGTTCCCATAGTAACGCCAATAGGGACTTTCC
ATTGACGTCAATGGGTGGACTATTTACGGTAAACTGCCCACTTGGCAGTACATCAAGTGTATCATATGCC
AAGTACGCCCCCTATTGACGTCAATGACGGTAAATGGCCCGCCTGGCATTATGCCCAGTACATGACCTTA
TGGGACTTTCCTACTTGGCAGTACATCTACGTATTAGTCATCGCTATTACCATGGTGATGCGGTTTTGGC
AGTACATCAATGGGCGTGGATAGCGGTTTGACTCACGGGGATTTCCAAGTCTCCACCCCATTGACGTCAA
TGGGAGTTTGTTTTGGCACCAAAATCAACGGGACTTTCCAAAATGTCGTAACAACTCCGCCCCATTGACG
CAAATGGGCGGTAGGCGTGTACGGTGGGAGGTCTATATAAGCAGAGCTCTCTGGCTAACTAGAGAACCCA
CTGCTTACTGGCTTATCGAAATTAATACGACTCACTATAGGGAGACCCAAGCTTGCGGCCGCCACCATGG
GCTGCATCAAGAGCAAGCGCAAGGACAAGGATCCGATGAGTGTGATTAAACCAGACATGAAGATCAAGCT
GCGTATGGAAGGCGCTGTAAATGGACACCCGTTCGCGATTGAAGGAGTTGGCCTTGGGAAGCCTTTCGAG
GGAAAACAGAGTATGGACCTTAAAGTCAAAGAAGGCGGACCTCTGCCTTTCGCCTATGACATCTTGACAA
CTGTGTTCTGTTACGGCAACAGGGTATTCGCCAAATACCCAGAAAATATAGTAGACTATTTCAAGCAGTC
GTTTCCTGAGGGCTACTCTTGGGAACGAAGCATGAATTACGAAGACGGGGGCATTTGTAACGCGACAAAC
GACATAACCCTGGATGGTGACTGTTATATCTATGAAATTCGATTTGATGGTGTGAACTTTCCTGCCAATG
GTCCAGTTATGCAGAAGAGGACTGTGAAATGGGAGCCATCCACTGAGAAATTGTATGTGCGTGATGGAGT
GCTGAAGGGTGATGTTAACATGGCTCTGTCGCTTGAAGGAGGTGGCCATTACCGATGTGACTTCAAAACT
ACTTATAAAGCTAAGAAGGTTGTCCAGTTGCCAGACTATCACTTTGTGGACCACCACATTGAGATTAAAA
GCCACGACAAAGATTACAGTAATGTTAATCTGCATGAGCATGCCGAAGCGCATTCTGAGCTGCCGAGGCA
GGCCAAGAGATCTATGGCGGACGAGGAGAAGCTGCCGCCCGGCTGGGAGAAGCGCATGAGCCGCAGCTCA
GGCCGAGTGTACTACTTCAACCACATCACTAACGCCAGCCAGTGGGAGCGGCCCAGCGGCAACAGCAGCA
GTGGTGGCAAAAACGGGCAGGGGGAGCCTGCCAGGGGTACCAGTGCTGGTGGTAGTGCTGGTGGTAGTGC
TGGTGGTAGTGCTGGTGGTAGTGCTGGTGGTTCCGGCAGTGCTGGTGGTAGTGCTGGTGGTAGTACCAGT
GCTGGTGGTAGTGCTGGTGGTAGTGCTGGTGGTAGTGCTGGTGGTAGTGCTGGTGGTTCCGGCAGTGCTG
GTGGTAGTGCTGGTGGTAGTACCAGTGCTGGTGGTAGTGCTGGTGGTAGTGCTGGTGGTAGTGCTGGTGG
TAGTGCTGGTGGTTCCGGCAGTGCTGGTGGTAGTGCTGGTGGTAGTACCAGTGCTGGTGGTAGTGCTGGT
GGTAGTGCTGGTGGTAGTGCTGGTGGTAGTGCTGGTGGTTCCGGACCAGATGTCCCTAGAACTCCAGTGG
ATAAAGCAAAGCTGTCATTCCAATTTCCGGGTACCATGAGCGAGCTGATTAAGGAGAACATGCACATGAA
GCTGTACATGGAGGGCACCGTGAACAACCACCACTTCAAGTGCACATCCGAGGGCGAAGGCAAGCCCTAC
GAGGGCACCCAGACCATGAGAATCAAGGTGGTCGAGGGCGGCCCTCTCCCCTTCGCCTTCGACATCCTGG
CTACCAGCTTCATGTACGGCAGCAGAACCTTCATCAACCACACCCAGGGCATCCCCGATTTCTTTAAGCA
GTCCTTCCCTGAGGGCTTCACATGGGAGAGAGTCACCACATACGAAGACGGGGGCGTGCTGACCGCTACC
CAGGACACCAGCCTCCAGGACGGCTGCCTCATCTACAACGTCAAGATCAGAGGGGTGAACTTCCCATCCA
ACGGCCCTGTGATGCAGAAGAAAACACTCGGCTGGGAGGCCAACACCGAGATGCTGTACCCCGCTGACGG
CGGCCTGGAAGGCAGAACCGACATGGCCCTGAAGCTCGTGGGCGGGGGCCACCTGATCTGCAACTTCAAG
ACCACATACAGATCCAAGAAACCCGCTAAGAACCTCAAGATGCCCGGCGTCTACTATGTGGACCACAGAC
TGGAAAGAATCAAGGAGGCCGACAAAGAGACCTACGTCGAGCAGCACGAGGTGGCTGTGGCCAGATACTG
CGACCTCCCTAGCAAACTGGGGCACAAGTAAGAATTCTGCAGATATCCATCACACTGGCGGCCGCTCGAG
CATGCATCTAGAGGGCCCTATTCTATAGTGTCACCTAAATGCTAGAGCTCGCTGATCAGCCTCGACTGTG
CCTTCTAGTTGCCAGCCATCTGTTGTTTGCCCCTCCCCCGTGCCTTCCTTGACCCTGGAAGGTGCCACTC
CCACTGTCCTTTCCTAATAAAATGAGGAAATTGCATCGCATTGTCTGAGTAGGTGTCATTCTATTCTGGG
GGGTGGGGTGGGGCAGGACAGCAAGGGGGAGGATTGGGAAGACAATAGCAGGCATGCTGGGGATGCGGTG
GGCTCTATGGCTTCTGAGGCGGAAAGAACCAGCTGGGGCTCTAGGGGGTATCCCC
[124 nt withheld, positions 3276-3399]
C
[32 nt withheld, positions 3401-3432]
CA
[57 nt withheld, positions 3435-3491]
A
[49 nt withheld, positions 3493-3541]
CCTTTGACGTTGGAGTCCACGTTCTTT
[37 nt withheld, positions 3569-3605]
ACCCTATCTCGGTCTATTCTTTTGATTTATAAGGGATTTTGGGGATTTCGGCCTATTGGTTAAAAAATGA
GCTGATTTAACAAAAATTTAACGCGAATTAATTCTGTGGAATGTGTGTCAGTTAGGGTGTGGAAAGTCCC
CAGGCTCCCCAGGCAGGCAGAAGTATGCAAAGCATGCATCTCAATTAGTCAGCAACCAGGTGTGGAAAGT
CCCCAGGCTCCCCAGCAGGCAGAAGTATGCAAAGCATGCATCTCAATTAGTCAGCAACCATAGTCCCGCC
CCTAACTCCGCCCATCCCGCCCCTAACTCCGCCCAGTTCCGCCCATTCTCCGCCCCATGGCTGACTAATT
TTTTTTATTTATGCAGAGGCCGAGGCCGCCTCTGCCTCTGAGCTATTCCAGAAGTAGTGAGGAGGCTTTT
TTGGAGGCCTAGGCTTTTGCAAAAAGCTCCCGGGAGCTTGTATATCCATTTTCGGATCTGATCAAGAGAC
AGGATGAGGATCGTTTCGCATGATTGAACAAGATGGATTGCACGCAGGTTCTCCGGCCGCTTGGGTGGAG
AGGCTATTCGGCTATGACTGGGCACAACAGACAATCGGCTGCTCTGATGCCGCCGTGTTCCGGCTGTCAG
CGCAGGGGCGCCCGGTTCTTTTTGTCAAGACCGACCTGTCCGGTGCCCTGAATGAACTGCAGGACGAGGC
AGCGCGGCTATCGTGGCTGGCCACGACGGGCGTTCCTTGCGCAGCTGTGCTCGACGTTGTCACTGAAGCG
GGAAGGGACTGGCTGCTATTGGGCGAAGTGCCGGGGCAGGATCTCCTGTCATCTCACCTTGCTCCTGCCG
AGAAAGTATCCATCATGGCTGATGCAATGCGGCGGCTGCATACGCTTGATCCGGCTACCTGCCCATTCGA
CCACCAAGCGAAACATCGCATCGAGCGAGCACGTACTCGGATGGAAGCCGGTCTTGTCGATCAGGATGAT
CTGGACGAAGAGCATCAGGGGCTCGCGCCAGCCGAACTGTTCGCCAGGCTCAAGGCGCGCATGCCCGACG
GCGAGGATCTCGTCGTGACCCATGGCGATGCCTGCTTGCCGAATATCATGGTGGAAAATGGCCGCTTTTC
TGGATTCATCGACTGTGGCCGGCTGGGTGTGGCGGACCGCTATCAGGACATAGCGTTGGCTACCCGTGAT
ATTGCTGAAGAGCTTGGCGGCGAATGGGCTGACCGCTTCCTCGTGCTTTACGGTATCGCCGCTCCCGATT
CGCAGCGCATCGCCTTCTATCGCCTTCTTGACGAGTTCTTCTGAGCGGGACTCTGGGGTTCGAAATGACC
GACCAAGCGACGCCCAACCTGCCATCACGAGATTTCGATTCCACCGCCGCCTTCTATGAAAGGTTGGGCT
TCGGAATCGTTTTCCGGGACGCCGGCTGGATGATCCTCCAGCGCGGGGATCTCATGCTGGAGTTCTTCGC
CCACCCCAACTTGTTTATTGCAGCTTATAATGGTTACAAATAAAGCAATAGCATCACAAATTTCACAAAT
AAAGCATTTTTTTCACTGCATTCTAGTTGTGGTTTGTCCAAACTCATCAATGTATCTTATCATGTCTGTA
TACCGTCGACCTCTAGCTAGAGCTTGGCGTAATCATGGTCATAGCTGTTTCCTGTGTGAAATTGTTATCC
GCTCACAATTCCACACAACATACGAGCCGGAAGCATAAAGTGTAAAGCCTGGGGTGCCTAATGAGTGAGC
TAACTCACATTAATTGCGTTGCGCTCACTGCCCGCTTTCCAGTCGGGAAACCTGTCGTGCCAGCTGCATT
AATGAATCGGCCAACGCGCGGGGAGAGGCGGTTTGCGTATTGGGCGCTCTTCCGCTTCCTCGCTCACTGA
CTCGCTGCGCTCGGTCGTTCGGCTGCGGCGAGCGGTATCAGCTCACTCAAAGGCGGTAATACGGTTATCC
ACAGAATCAGGGGATAACGCAGGAAAGAACATGTGAGCAAAAGGCCAGCAAAAGGCCAGGAACCGTAAAA
AGGCCGCGTTGCTGGCGTTTTTCCATAGGCTCCGCCCCCCTGACGAGCATCACAAAAATCGACGCTCAAG
TCAGAGGTGGCGAAACCCGACAGGACTATAAAGATACCAGGCGTTTCCCCCTGGAAGCTCCCTCGTGCGC
TCTCCTGTTCCGACCCTGCCGCTTACCGGATACCTGTCCGCCTTTCTCCCTTCGGGAAGCGTGGCGCTTT
CTCAATGCTCACGCTGTAGGTATCTCAGTTCGGTGTAGGTCGTTCGCTCCAAGCTGGGCTGTGTGCACGA
ACCCCCCGTTCAGCCCGACCGCTGCGCCTTATCCGGTAACTATCGTCTTGAGTCCAACCCGGTAAGACAC
GACTTATCGCCACTGGCAGCAGCCACTGGTAACAGGATTAGCAGAGCGAGGTATGTAGGCGGTGCTACAG
AGTTCTTGAAGTGGTGGCCTAACTACGGCTACACTAGAAGGACAGTATTTGGTATCTGCGCTCTGCTGAA
GCCAGTTACCTTCGGAAAAAGAGTTGGTAGCTCTTGATCCGGCAAACAAACCACCGCTGGTAGCGGTGGT
TTTTTTGTTTGCAAGCAGCAGATTACGCGCAGAAAAAAAGGATCTCAAGAAGATCCTTTGATCTTTTCTA
CGGGGTCTGACGCTCAGTGGAACGAAAACTCACGTTAAGGGATTTTGGTCATGAGATTATCAAAAAGGAT
CTTCACCTAGATCCTTTTAAATTAAAAATGAAGTTTTAAATCAATCTAAAGTATATATGAGTAAACTTGG
TCTGACAGTTACCAATGCTTAATCAGTGAGGCACCTATCTCAGCGATCTGTCTATTTCGTTCATCCATAG
TTGCCTGACTCCCCGTCGTGTAGATAACTACGATACGGGAGGGCTTACCATCTGGCCCCAGTGCTGCAAT
GATACCGCGAGACCCACGCTCACCGGCTCCAGATTTATCAGCAATAAACCAGCCAGCCGGAAGGGCCGAG
CGCAGAAGTGGTCCTGCAACTTTATCCGCCTCCATCCAGTCTATTAATTGTTGCCGGGAAGCTAGAGTAA
GTAGTTCGCCAGTTAATAGTTTGCGCAACGTTGTTGCCATTGCTACAGGCATCGTGGTGTCACGCTCGTC
GTTTGGTATGGCTTCATTCAGCTCCGGTTCCCAACGATCAAGGCGAGTTACATGATCCCCCATGTTGTGC
AAAAAAGCGGTTAGCTCCTTCGGTCCTCCGATCGTTGTCAGAAGTAAGTTGGCCGCAGTGTTATCACTCA
TGGTTATGGCAGCACTGCATAATTCTCTTACTGTCATGCCATCCGTAAGATGCTTTTCTGTGACTGGTGA
GTACTCAACCAAGTCATTCTGAGAATAGTGTATGCGGCGACCGAGTTGCTCTTGCCCGGCGTCAATACGG
GATAATACCGCGCCACATAGCAGAACTTTAAAAGTGCTCATCATTGGAAAACGTTCTTCGGGGCGAAAAC
TCTCAAGGATCTTACCGCTGTTGAGATCCAGTTCGATGTAACCCACTCGTGCACCCAACTGATCTTCAGC
ATCTTTTACTTTCACCAGCGTTTCTGGGTGAGCAAAAACAGGAAGGCAAAATGCCGCAAAAAAGGGAATA
AGGGCGACACGGAAATGTTGAATACTCATACTCTTCCTTTTTCAATATTATTGAAGCATTTATCAGGGTT
ATTGTCTCATGAGCGGATACATATTTGAATGTATTTAGAAAAATAAACAAATAGGGGTTCCGCGCACATT
TCCCCGAAAAGTGCCACCTGACGTC
