>Addgene plasmid #87707 | Lyn-FLINC-EKAR1 | addgene partial sequence | sequence record 176804 | Addgene Partial NGS Result
GGTGGTAGTGCTGGTGGTAGTGCTGGTGGTAGTGCTGGTGGTAGTGCTGGTGGTTCCGGCAGTGCTGGTG
GTAGTGCTGGTGGTAGTACCAGTGCTGGTGGTAGTGCTGGTGGTAGTGCTGGTGGTAGTGCTGGTGGTAG
TGCTGGTGGTTCCGGACCAGATGTCCCTAGAACTCCAGTGGATAAAGCAAAGCTGTCATTCCAATTTCCG
GGTACCATGAGCGAGCTGATTAAGGAGAACATGCACATGAAGCTGTACATGGAGGGCACCGTGAACAACC
ACCACTTCAAGTGCACATCCGAGGGCGAAGGCAAGCCCTACGAGGGCACCCAGACCATGAGAATCAAGGT
GGTCGAGGGCGGCCCTCTCCCCTTCGCCTTCGACATCCTGGCTACCAGCTTCATGTACGGCAGCAGAACC
TTCATCAACCACACCCAGGGCATCCCCGATTTCTTTAAGCAGTCCTTCCCTGAGGGCTTCACATGGGAGA
GAGTCACCACATACGAAGACGGGGGCGTGCTGACCGCTACCCAGGACACCAGCCTCCAGGACGGCTGCCT
CATCTACAACGTCAAGATCAGAGGGGTGAACTTCCCATCCAACGGCCCTGTGATGCAGAAGAAAACACTC
GGCTGGGAGGCCAACACCGAGATGCTGTACCCCGCTGACGGCGGCCTGGAAGGCAGAACCGACATGGCCC
TGAAGCTCGTGGGCGGGGGCCACCTGATCTGCAACTTCAAGACCACATACAGATCCAAGAAACCCGCTAA
GAACCTCAAGATGCCCGGCGTCTACTATGTGGACCACAGACTGGAAAGAATCAAGGAGGCCGACAAAGAG
ACCTACGTCGAGCAGCACGAGGTGGCTGTGGCCAGATACTGCGACCTCCCTAGCAAACTGGGGCACAAGT
AAGAATTCTGCAGATATCCATCACACTGGCGGCCGCTCGAGCATGCATCTAGAGGGCCCTATTCTATAGT
GTCACCTAAATGCTAGAGCTCGCTGATCAGCCTCGACTGTGCCTTCTAGTTGCCAGCCATCTGTTGTTTG
CCCCTCCCCCGTGCCTTCCTTGACCCTGGAAGGTGCCACTCCCACTGTCCTTTCCTAATAAAATGAGGAA
ATTGCATCGCATTGTCTGAGTAGGTGTCATTCTATTCTGGGGGGTGGGGTGGGGCAGGACAGCAAGGGGG
AGGATTGGGAAGACAATAGCAGGCATGCTGGGGATGCGGTGGGCTCTATGGCTTCTGAGGCGGAAAGAAC
CAGCTGGGGCTCTAGGGGGTATCCCC
[124 nt withheld, positions 1287-1410]
C
[91 nt withheld, positions 1412-1502]
A
[49 nt withheld, positions 1504-1552]
CCTTTGACGTTGGAGTCCACGTTCTTT
[37 nt withheld, positions 1580-1616]
ACCCTATCTCGGTCTATTCTTTTGATTTATAAGGGATTTTGCCGATTTCGGCCTATTGGTTAAAAAATGA
GCTGATTTAACAAAAATTTAACGCGAATTAATTCTGTGGAATGTGTGTCAGTTAGGGTGTGGAAAGTCCC
CAGGCTCCCCAGCAGGCAGAAGTATGCAAAGCATGCATCTCAATTAGTCAGCAACCAGGTGTGGAAAGTC
CCCAGGCTCCCCAGCAGGCAGAAGTATGCAAAGCATGCATCTCAATTAGTCAGCAACCATAGTCCCGCCC
CTAACTCCGCCCATCCCGCCCCTAACTCCGCCCAGTTCCGCCCATTCTCCGCCCCATGGCTGACTAATTT
TTTTTATTTATGCAGAGGCCGAGGCCGCCTCTGCCTCTGAGCTATTCCAGAAGTAGTGAGGAGGCTTTTT
TGGAGGCCTAGGCTTTTGCAAAAAGCTCCCGGGAGCTTGTATATCCATTTTCGGATCTGATCAAGAGACA
GGATGAGGATCGTTTCGCATGATTGAACAAGATGGATTGCACGCAGGTTCTCCGGCCGCTTGGGTGGAGA
GGCTATTCGGCTATGACTGGGCACAACAGACAATCGGCTGCTCTGATGCCGCCGTGTTCCGGCTGTCAGC
GCAGGGGCGCCCGGTTCTTTTTGTCAAGACCGACCTGTCCGGTGCCCTGAATGAACTGCAGGACGAGGCA
GCGCGGCTATCGTGGCTGGCCACGACGGGCGTTCCTTGCGCAGCTGTGCTCGACGTTGTCACTGAAGCGG
GAAGGGACTGGCTGCTATTGGGCGAAGTGCCGGGGCAGGATCTCCTGTCATCTCACCTTGCTCCTGCCGA
GAAAGTATCCATCATGGCTGATGCAATGCGGCGGCTGCATACGCTTGATCCGGCTACCTGCCCATTCGAC
CACCAAGCGAAACATCGCATCGAGCGAGCACGTACTCGGATGGAAGCCGGTCTTGTCGATCAGGATGATC
TGGACGAAGAGCATCAGGGGCTCGCGCCAGCCGAACTGTTCGCCAGGCTCAAGGCGCGCATGCCCGACGG
CGAGGATCTCGTCGTGACCCATGGCGATGCCTGCTTGCCGAATATCATGGTGGAAAATGGCCGCTTTTCT
GGATTCATCGACTGTGGCCGGCTGGGTGTGGCGGACCGCTATCAGGACATAGCGTTGGCTACCCGTGATA
TTGCTGAAGAGCTTGGCGGCGAATGGGCTGACCGCTTCCTCGTGCTTTACGGTATCGCCGCTCCCGATTC
GCAGCGCATCGCCTTCTATCGCCTTCTTGACGAGTTCTTCTGAGCGGGACTCTGGGGTTCGAAATGACCG
ACCAAGCGACGCCCAACCTGCCATCACGAGATTTCGATTCCACCGCCGCCTTCTATGAAAGGTTGGGCTT
CGGAATCGTTTTCCGGGACGCCGGCTGGATGATCCTCCAGCGCGGGGATCTCATGCTGGAGTTCTTCGCC
CACCCCAACTTGTTTATTGCAGCTTATAATGGTTACAAATAAAGCAATAGCATCACAAATTTCACAAATA
AAGCATTTTTTTCACTGCATTCTAGTTGTGGTTTGTCCAAACTCATCAATGTATCTTATCATGTCTGTAT
ACCGTCGACCTCTAGCTAGAGCTTGGCGTAATCATGGTCATAGCTGTTTCCTGTGTGAAATTGTTATCCG
CTCACAATTCCACACAACATACGAGCCGGAAGCATAAAGTGTAAAGCCTGGGGTGCCTAATGAGTGAGCT
AACTCACATTAATTGCGTTGCGCTCACTGCCCGCTTTCCAGTCGGGAAACCTGTCGTGCCAGCTGCATTA
ATGAATCGGCCAACGCGCGGGGAGAGGCGGTTTGCGTATTGGGCGCTCTTCCGCTTCCTCGCTCACTGAC
TCGCTGCGCTCGGTCGTTCGGCTGCGGCGAGCGGTATCAGCTCACTCAAAGGCGGTAATACGGTTATCCA
CAGAATCAGGGGATAACGCAGGAAAGAACATGTGAGCAAAAGGCCAGCAAAAGGCCAGGAACCGTAAAAA
GGCCGCGTTGCTGGCGTTTTTCCATAGGCTCCGCCCCCCTGACGAGCATCACAAAAATCGACGCTCAAGT
CAGAGGTGGCGAAACCCGACAGGACTATAAAGATACCAGGCGTTTCCCCCTGGAAGCTCCCTCGTGCGCT
CTCCTGTTCCGACCCTGCCGCTTACCGGATACCTGTCCGCCTTTCTCCCTTCGGGAAGCGTGGCGCTTTC
TCATAGCTCACGCTGTAGGTATCTCAGTTCGGTGTAGGTCGTTCGCTCCAAGCTGGGCTGTGTGCACGAA
CCCCCCGTTCAGCCCGACCGCTGCGCCTTATCCGGTAACTATCGTCTTGAGTCCAACCCGGTAAGACACG
ACTTATCGCCACTGGCAGCAGCCACTGGTAACAGGATTAGCAGAGCGAGGTATGTAGGCGGTGCTACAGA
GTTCTTGAAGTGGTGGCCTAACTACGGCTACACTAGAAGAACAGTATTTGGTATCTGCGCTCTGCTGAAG
CCAGTTACCTTCGGAAAAAGAGTTGGTAGCTCTTGATCCGGCAAACAAACCACCGCTGGTAGCGGTGGTT
TTTTTGTTTGCAAGCAGCAGATTACGCGCAGAAAAAAAGGATCTCAAGAAGATCCTTTGATCTTTTCTAC
GGGGTCTGACGCTCAGTGGAACGAAAACTCACGTTAAGGGATTTTGGTCATGAGATTATCAAAAAGGATC
TTCACCTAGATCCTTTTAAATTAAAAATGAAGTTTTAAATCAATCTAAAGTATATATGAGTAAACTTGGT
CTGACAGTTACCAATGCTTAATCAGTGAGGCACCTATCTCAGCGATCTGTCTATTTCGTTCATCCATAGT
TGCCTGACTCCCCGTCGTGTAGATAACTACGATACGGGAGGGCTTACCATCTGGCCCCAGTGCTGCAATG
ATACCGCGAGACCCACGCTCACCGGCTCCAGATTTATCAGCAATAAACCAGCCAGCCGGAAGGGCCGAGC
GCAGAAGTGGTCCTGCAACTTTATCCGCCTCCATCCAGTCTATTAATTGTTGCCGGGAAGCTAGAGTAAG
TAGTTCGCCAGTTAATAGTTTGCGCAACGTTGTTGCCATTGCTACAGGCATCGTGGTGTCACGCTCGTCG
TTTGGTATGGCTTCATTCAGCTCCGGTTCCCAACGATCAAGGCGAGTTACATGATCCCCCATGTTGTGCA
AAAAAGCGGTTAGCTCCTTCGGTCCTCCGATCGTTGTCAGAAGTAAGTTGGCCGCAGTGTTATCACTCAT
GGTTATGGCAGCACTGCATAATTCTCTTACTGTCATGCCATCCGTAAGATGCTTTTCTGTGACTGGTGAG
TACTCAACCAAGTCATTCTGAGAATAGTGTATGCGGCGACCGAGTTGCTCTTGCCCGGCGTCAATACGGG
ATAATACCGCGCCACATAGCAGAACTTTAAAAGTGCTCATCATTGGAAAACGTTCTTCGGGGCGAAAACT
CTCAAGGATCTTACCGCTGTTGAGATCCAGTTCGATGTAACCCACTCGTGCACCCAACTGATCTTCAGCA
TCTTTTACTTTCACCAGCGTTTCTGGGTGAGCAAAAACAGGAAGGCAAAATGCCGCAAAAAAGGGAATAA
GGGCGACACGGAAATGTTGAATACTCATACTCTTCCTTTTTCAATATTATTGAAGCATTTATCAGGGTTA
TTGTCTCATGAGCGGATACATATTTGAATGTATTTAGAAAAATAAACAAATAGGGGTTCCGCGCACATTT
CCCCGAAAAGTGCCACCTGACGTCGACGGATCGGGAGATCTCCCGATCCCCTATGGTGCACTCTCAGTAC
AATCTGCTCTGATGCCGCATAGTTAAGCCAGTATCTGCTCCCTGCTTGTGTGTTGGAGGTCGCTGAGTAG
TGCGCGAGCAAAATTTAAGCTACAACAAGGCAAGGCTTGACCGACAATTGCATGAAGAATCTGCTTAGGG
TTAGGCGTTTTGCGCTGCTTCGCGATGTACGGGCCAGATATACGCGTTGACATTGATTATTGACTAGTTA
TTAATAGTAATCAATTACGGGGTCATTAGTTCATAGCCCATATATGGAGTTCCGCGTTACATAACTTACG
GTAAATGGCCCGCCTGGCTGACCGCCCAACGACCCCCGCCCATTGACGTCAATAATGACGTATGTTCCCA
TAGTAACGCCAATAGGGACTTTCCATTGACGTCAATGGGTGGAGTATTTACGGTAAACTGCCCACTTGGC
AGTACATCAAGTGTATCATATGCCAAGTACGCCCCCTATTGACGTCAATGACGGTAAATGGCCCGCCTGG
CATTATGCCCAGTACATGACCTTATGGGACTTTCCTACTTGGCAGTACATCTACGTATTAGTCATCGCTA
TTACCATGGTGATGCGGTTTTGGCAGTACATCAATGGGCGTGGATAGCGGTTTGACTCACGGGGATTTCC
AAGTCTCCACCCCATTGACGTCAATGGGAGTTTGTTTTGGCACCAAAATCAACGGGACTTTCCAAAATGT
CGTAACAACTCCGCCCCATTGACGCAAATGGGCGGTAGGCGTGTACGGTGGGAGGTCTATATAAGCAGAG
CTCTCTGGCTAACTAGAGAACCCACTGCTTACTGGCTTATCGAAATTAATACGACTCACTATAGGGAGAC
CCAAGCTTGCGGCCGCCACCATGGGCTGCATCAAGAGCAAGCGCAAGGACAAGGATCCGATGAGTGTGAT
TAAACCAGACATGAAGATCAAGCTGCGTATGGAAGGCGCTGTAAATGGACACCCGTTCGCGATTGAAGGA
GTTGGCCTTGGGAAGCCTTTCGAGGGAAAACAGAGTATGGACCTTAAAGTCAAAGAAGGCGGACCTCTGC
CTTTCGCCTATGACATCTTGACAACTGTGTTCTGTTACGGCAACAGGGTATTCGCCAAATACCCAGAAAA
TATAGTAGACTATTTCAAGCAGTCGTTTCCTGAGGGCTACTCTTGGGAACGAAGCATGAATTACGAAGAC
GGGGGCATTTGTAACGCGACAAACGACATAACCCTGGATGGTGACTGTTATATCTATGAAATTCGATTTG
ATGGTGTGAACTTTCCTGCCAATGGTCCAGTTATGCAGAAGAGGACTGTGAAATGGGAGCCATCCACTGA
GAAATTGTATGTGCGTGATGGAGTGCTGAAGGGTGATGTTAACATGGCTCTGTCGCTTGAAGGAGGTGGC
CATTACCGATGTGACTTCAAAACTACTTATAAAGCTAAGAAGGTTGTCCAGTTGCCAGACTATCACTTTG
TGGACCACCACATTGAGATTAAAAGCCACGACAAAGATTACAGTAATGTTAATCTGCATGAGCATGCCGA
AGCGCATTCTGAGCTGCCGAGGCAGGCCAAGAGATCTATGGCGGACGAGGAGAAGCTGCCGCCCGGCTGG
GAGAAGCGCATGAGCCGCAGCTCAGGCCGAGTGTACTACTTCAACCACATCACTAACGCCAGCCAGTGGG
AGCGGCCCAGCGGCAACAGCAGCAGTGGTGGCAAAAACGGGCAGGGGGAGCCTGCCAGGGGTACCAGTGC
T
